Addgene plasmid #91412: pHH0103_GRAP-1/2
Purpose: Protein expression and purification of human SH3 domain construct GRAP-1/2
Depositing lab: Sachdev Sidhu. Depositing organization: University of Toronto. Publication: Comprehensive Analysis of the Human SH3 Domain Family Reveals a Wide Variety of Non-canonical Specificities. Teyra J, Huang H, Jain S, Guan X, Dong A, Liu Y, Tempel W, Min J, Tong Y, Kim PM, Bader GD, Sidhu SS. Structure. 2017 Oct 3;25(10):1598-1610.e3. doi: 10.1016/j.str.2017.07.017. Epub 2017 Sep 7. PubMed 28890361.
Backbone
  Vector backbone: pHH0103
  Vector type: Bacterial Expression
Growth in bacteria
  Bacterial resistance: Ampicillin, 100 μg/mL
  Growth temperature: 37°C
  Growth strain: DH5alpha
  Copy number: Low Copy
Gene/Insert
  Gene/Insert name: GRAP-1/2
  Species: H. sapiens (human)
  Insert size (bp): 224
  Entrez Gene: GRAP (a.k.a. DFNB114)
  Cloning method: Restriction Enzyme; 5′ cloning site Sfi1 (unknown if destroyed); 3′ cloning site Not1 (unknown if destroyed)
Terms and licenses: Academic/Nonprofit Terms; Industry Terms: Not Available to Industry
How to cite: pHH0103_GRAP-1/2 was a gift from Sachdev Sidhu (Addgene plasmid # 91412 ; http://n2t.net/addgene:91412 ; RRID:Addgene_91412)
