[The description below was written by a language model from this plasmid's Addgene catalogue record and pLannotate feature annotations shown in this document.]
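Description:
pHH0103_GRAP-1/2 is a 6.9 kb bacterial expression plasmid built on the pHH0103 backbone for producing and purifying an SH3 domain of the human adaptor protein GRAP in E. coli. It is propagated through a ColE1/pBR322-type origin with the adjacent bom region and selected with ampicillin via the bla (TEM beta-lactamase) gene and its own promoter. The record lists it as low copy. The rop gene appears only as two fragments flanking an f1 phage origin, which would in principle allow single-stranded DNA production with helper phage.

The expression cassette is driven by the tac promoter with a downstream lac operator. The plasmid carries its own lacI gene under the lacIq promoter, so transcription is tightly repressed until induction with IPTG. The open reading frame begins with a 6xHis tag, continues into Schistosoma japonicum glutathione S-transferase, and ends with the human insert, recorded as 224 bp and cloned between SfiI and NotI sites. This yields a His-GST–SH3 fusion that can be purified by either affinity handle. The automated annotation labels the insert as a fragment of GRAPL, a close paralogue of GRAP, which most likely reflects sequence similarity rather than a different gene. The "1/2" in the name presumably denotes the first of GRAP's two SH3 domains, although the record does not spell this out.

An fd terminator follows the insert. Beyond it lie fragments of M13 gene III and remnants of the tetracycline resistance gene, which suggest the backbone descends from a phagemid display vector; these sit downstream of the terminator and are not expected to be part of the product. The construct belongs to a collection used to survey the binding specificities of the human SH3 domain family.
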