Features (pLannotate 1.2.2; 21 found; start..end, strand, type, name):
     40..117     +  promoter       lacIq promoter: lacI (mutant); In the lacIq allele, a single base change in the promoter boosts expression of the lacI gene about 10-fold.
    118..1200    +  CDS            lacI: lac repressor; lacI; The lac repressor binds to the lac operator to inhibit transcription in E. coli. This inhibition can be relieved by adding lactose or isopropyl-β-D-thiogalactopyranoside (IPTG).
   1213..1234    +  protein_bind   CAP binding site: CAP binding activates transcription in the presence of cAMP. E. coli catabolite activator protein
   1253..1270    +  promoter       tet promoter (fragment): E. coli promoter for tetracycline efflux protein gene
   1443..1471    +  promoter       tac promoter: strong E. coli promoter; hybrid between the trp and lac UV5 promoters
   1479..1495    +  protein_bind   lac operator: The lac repressor binds to the lac operator to inhibit transcription in E. coli. This inhibition can be relieved by adding lactose or isopropyl-β-D-thiogalactopyranoside (IPTG). lac repressor encoded by lacI
   1580..1597    +  CDS            6xHis: 6xHis affinity tag
   1613..2266    +  CDS            GST26_SCHJA: Experimental evidence at protein level: Swiss-Prot protein existence level 1. GST isoenzymes appear to play a central role in the parasite detoxification system. Other functions are also suspected including a role in increasing the solubility of haematin in the parasite gut. From Schistosoma japonicum (Blood fluke).
   2366..2536    +  CDS            GRAPL (fragment): GRAPL_HUMAN - Experimental evidence at protein level: Swiss-Prot protein existence level 1. From Homo sapiens (Human).
   2552..2599    +  terminator     fd terminator (sequence withheld): central terminator from bacteriophage fd (Otsuka and Kunisawa, 1982)
   2604..2816    +  CDS            M13 gene III (fragment) (sequence partly withheld): pIII; III; minor coat protein
   2831..3301    +  CDS            M13 gene III (fragment) (sequence partly withheld): pIII; III; minor coat protein
   3323..3393    +  CDS            TcR (fragment): tetracycline efflux protein; tet; confers resistance to tetracycline
   3635..4015    -  CDS            YPB1_ECOLX: Protein predicted: Swiss-Prot protein existence level 4. From Escherichia coli.
   4032..4183    +  CDS            rop (fragment): Rop protein, which maintains plasmids at low copy number; rop
   4219..4647    -  rep_origin     f1 ori (sequence partly withheld): f1 bacteriophage origin of replication; arrow indicates direction of (+) strand synthesis
   4656..4695    +  CDS            rop (fragment): Rop protein, which maintains plasmids at low copy number; rop
   4797..4937    +  misc_feature   bom: basis of mobility region from pBR322
   5123..5710    -  rep_origin     ori: high-copy-number ColE1/pMB1/pBR322/pUC origin of replication
   5884..6741    -  CDS            bla: BLAT_ECOLX - Experimental evidence at protein level: Swiss-Prot protein existence level 1. TEM-type are the most prevalent beta-lactamases in enterobacteria; they hydrolyze the beta-lactam bond in susceptible beta-lactam antibiotics, thus conferring resistance to penicillins and cephalosporins. TEM-3 and TEM-4 are capable of hydrolyzing cefotaxime and ceftazidime. TEM-5 is capable of hydrolyzing ceftazidime. TEM-6 is capable of hydrolyzing ceftazidime and aztreonam. TEM-8/CAZ-2, TEM- 16/CAZ-7 and TEM-24/CAZ-6 are markedly active against ceftazidime. IRT- 4 shows resistance to beta-lactamase in
   6742..6846    -  promoter       AmpR promoter: bla
>Addgene plasmid #91412 | pHH0103_GRAP-1/2 | addgene full sequence | sequence record 192274 | Addgene NGS Result
TAGGCGTATCACGAGGCCCTTTCGTCTTCAAGAATTCCCGACACCATCGAATGGTGCAAAACCTTTCGCG
GTATGGCATGATAGCGCCCGGAAGAGAGTCAATTCAGGGTGGTGAATGTGAAACCAGTAACGTTATACGA
TGTCGCAGAGTATGCCGGTGTCTCTTATCAGACCGTTTCCCGCGTGGTGAACCAGGCCAGCCACGTTTCT
GCGAAAACGCGGGAAAAAGTGGAAGCGGCGATGGCGGAGCTGAATTACATTCCCAACCGCGTGGCACAAC
AACTGGCGGGCAAACAGTCGTTGCTGATTGGCGTTGCCACCTCCAGTCTGGCCCTGCACGCGCCGTCGCA
AATTGTCGCGGCGATTAAATCTCGCGCCGATCAACTGGGTGCCAGCGTGGTGGTGTCGATGGTAGAACGA
AGCGGCGTCGAAGCCTGTAAAGCGGCGGTGCACAATCTTCTCGCGCAACGCGTCAGTGGGCTGATCATTA
ACTATCCGCTGGATGACCAGGATGCCATTGCTGTGGAAGCTGCCTGCACTAATGTTCCGGCGTTATTTCT
TGATGTCTCTGACCAGACACCCATCAACAGTATTATTTTCTCCCATGAAGACGGTACGCGACTGGGCGTG
GAGCATCTGGTCGCATTGGGTCACCAGCAAATCGCGCTGTTAGCGGGCCCATTAAGTTCTGTCTCGGCGC
GTCTGCGTCTGGCTGGCTGGCATAAATATCTCACTCGCAATCAAATTCAGCCGATAGCGGAACGGGAAGG
CGACTGGAGTGCCATGTCCGGTTTTCAACAAACCATGCAAATGCTGAATGAGGGCATCGTTCCCACTGCG
ATGCTGGTTGCCAACGATCAGATGGCGCTGGGCGCAATGCGCGCCATTACCGAGTCCGGGCTGCGCGTTG
GTGCGGATATCTCGGTAGTGGGATACGACGATACCGAAGACAGCTCATGTTATATCCCGCCGTTAACCAC
CATCAAACAGGATTTTCGCCTGCTGGGGCAAACCAGCGTGGACCGCTTGCTGCAACTCTCTCAGGGCCAG
GCGGTGAAGGGCAATCAGCTGTTGCCCGTCTCACTGGTGAAAAGAAAAACCACCCTGGCGCCCAATACGC
AAACCGCCTCTCCCCGCGCGTTGGCCGATTCATTAATGCAGCTGGCACGACAGGTTTCCCGACTGGAAAG
CGGGCAGTGAGCGCAACGCAATTAATGTAAGTTAGCTCACTCATTAGGCACAATTCTCATGTTTGACAGC
TTATCATCGACTGCACGGTGCACCAATGCTTCTGGCGTCAGGCAGCCATCGGAAGCTGTGGTATGGCTGT
GCAGGTCGTAAATCACTGCATAATTCGTGTCGCTCAAGGCGCACTCCCGTTCTGGATAATGTTTTTTGCG
CCGACATCATAACGGTTCTGGCAAATATTCTGAAATGAGCTGTTGACAATTAATCATCGGCTCGTATAAT
GTGTGGAATTGTGAGCGGATAACAATTTCACACAGGAAACAGCCAGTCCGTTTAGGTGTTTTCACGAGCA
CTTCACCAACAAGGACCATAGATTATGAAAATCGAAGAACACCATCACCATCACCATTCCAGCGGTAAGC
TTATGTCCCCTATACTAGGTTATTGGAAAATTAAGGGCCTTGTGCAACCCACTCGACTTCTTTTGGAATA
TCTTGAAGAAAAATATGAAGAGCATTTGTATGAGCGCGATGAAGGTGATAAATGGCGAAACAAAAAGTTT
GAATTGGGTTTGGAGTTTCCCAATCTTCCTTATTATATTGATGGTGATGTTAAATTAACACAGTCTATGG
CCATCATACGTTATATAGCTGACAAGCACAACATGTTGGGTGGTTGTCCAAAAGAGCGTGCAGAGATTTC
AATGCTTGAAGGAGCGGTTTTGGATATTAGATACGGTGTTTCGAGAATTGCATATAGTAAAGACTTTGAA
ACTCTCAAAGTTGATTTTCTTAGCAAGCTACCTGAAATGCTGAAAATGTTCGAAGATCGTTTATGTCATA
AAACATATTTAAATGGTGATCATGTAACCCATCCTGACTTCATGTTGTATGACGCTCTTGATGTTGTTTT
ATACATGGACCCAATGTGCCTGGATGCGTTCCCAAAATTAGTTTGTTTTAAAAAACGTATTGAAGCTATC
CCACAAATTGATAAGTACTTGAAATCCAGCAAGTATATAGCATGGCCTTTGCAGGGCTGGCAAGCCACGT
TTGGTGGTGGCGACCATCCTCCAAAATCGGATCTGGAAGTTCTGTTCCAGGGGCCCCTGTCCAGCGGTCT
GGTTCCGCGTGGTTCCGGTACCGCGGCCCAGCCGGCCATGGCCCAGGGCGCGCTGATGGAATCCGTTGCC
CTGTACTCTTTTCAAGCCACCGAATCTGATGAACTGGCCTTCAACAAAGGTGATACCCTGAAAATCCTGA
ACATGGAAGATGATCAGAACTGGTACAAAGCAGAACTGCGTGGTGTCGAAGGTTTCATTCCGAAAAACTA
CATTCGTGTCAAACCGGCGGCCGCATA
[142 nt withheld, positions 2548-2689]
C
[98 nt withheld, positions 2691-2788]
AGTTTGTACTGGTGACGAAACTCAGTGTCTAGCTAGAGTGGC
[149 nt withheld, positions 2831-2979]
T
[41 nt withheld, positions 2981-3021]
T
[62 nt withheld, positions 3023-3084]
A
[35 nt withheld, positions 3086-3120]
CCTCCCTCAATCGGTTGAATGTCGCCCTTTTGTCTTTGGCGCTGGTAAACCATATGAA
[86 nt withheld, positions 3179-3264]
T
[54 nt withheld, positions 3266-3319]
CTAGCGCCGCCCTATACCTTGTCTGCCTCCCCGCGTTGCGTCGCGGTGCATGGAGCCGGGCCACCTCGAC
CTGAATGGAAGCCGGCGGCACCTCGCTAACGGATTCACCACTCCAAGAATTGGAGCCAATCAATTCTTGC
GGAGAACTGTGAATGCGCAAACCAACCCTTGGCAGAACATATCCATCGCGTCCGCCATCTCCAGCAGCCG
CACGCGGCGCATCTCGGGCAGCGTTGGGTCCTGGCCACGGGTGCGCATGATCGTGCTCCTGTCGTTGAGG
ACCCGGCTAGGCTGGCGGGGTTGCCTTACTGGTTAGCAGAATGAATCACCGATACGCGAGCGAACGTGAA
GCGACTGCTGCTGCAAAACGTCTGCGACCTGAGCAACAACATGAATGGTCTTCGGTTTCCGTGTTTCGTA
AAGTCTGGAAACGCGGAAGTCAGCGCCCTGCACCATTATGTTCCGGATCTGCATCGCAGGATGCTGCTGG
CTACCCTGTGGAACACCTACATCTGTATTAACGAAGCGCTGGCATTGACCCTGAGTGATTTTTCTCTGGT
CCCGCCGCATCCATACCGCCAGTTGTTTACCCTCACAACGTTCCAGTAACCGGGCATGTTCATCATCAGT
AACCCGTATCGTGAGCATCCTCTCTCGTTTCATCGGTATCATTACCCCCATGAACAGAAATCCCCCTTAC
ACGGAGGCATCAGTGACCAAACAGGAAAAAACCGCCCTTAACATGGCCCGCTTTATCAGAAGCCAGACAT
TAACGCTTCTGGAGAAACTCAACGAGCTGGACGCGGATGAACAGGCAGACATCTGTGAATCGCTTCACGA
CCACGCTGATGAGCTTTACCGCAGGATCCGCGAAATTGTAAGCGTTAATATTTTGTTAAAATTCGCGTTA
AATTTTTGTTAAATCAGCTCATTTTTTAACCAATAGGCCGAAATCGGCAAAATCCCTTATAAATCAAAAG
AATAGACCGAGATAGGGT
[37 nt withheld, positions 4318-4354]
AAAGAACGTGGACTCCAACGTCAAAGG
[49 nt withheld, positions 4382-4430]
T
[91 nt withheld, positions 4432-4522]
G
[124 nt withheld, positions 4524-4647]
CGCGGATCCTGCCTCGCGCGTTTCGGTGATGACGGTGAAAACCTCTGACACATGCAGCTCCCGGAGACGG
TCACAGCTTGTCTGTAAGCGGATGCCGGGAGCAGACAAGCCCGTCAGGGCGCGTCAGCGGGTGTTGGCGG
GTGTCGGGGCGCAGCCATGACCCAGTCACGTAGCGATAGCGGAGTGTATACTGGCTTAACTATGCGGCAT
CAGAGCAGATTGTACTGAGAGTGCACCATATGCGGTGTGAAATACCGCACAGATGCGTAAGGAGAAAATA
CCGCATCAGGCGCTCTTCCGCTTCCTCGCTCACTGACTCGCTGCGCTCGGTCGTTCGGCTGCGGCGAGCG
GTATCAGCTCACTCAAAGGCGGTAATACGGTTATCCACAGAATCAGGGGATAACGCAGGAAAGAACATGT
GAGCAAAAGGCCAGCAAAAGGCCAGGAACCGTAAAAAGGCCGCGTTGCTGGCGTTTTTCCATAGGCTCCG
CCCCCCTGACGAGCATCACAAAAATCGACGCTCAAGTCAGAGGTGGCGAAACCCGACAGGACTATAAAGA
TACCAGGGTTTCCCCCTGGAAGCTCCCTCGTGCGCTCTCCTGTTCCGACCCTGCCGCTTACCGGATACCT
GTCCGCCTTTCTCCCTTCGGGAAGCGTGGCGCTTTCTCATAGCTCACGCTGTAGGTATCTCAGTTCGGTG
TAGGTCGTTCGCTCCAAGCTGGGCTGTGTGCACGAACCCCCCGTTCAGCCCGACCGCTGCGCCTTATCCG
GTAACTATCGTCTTGAGTCCAACCCGGTAAGACACGACTTATCGCCACTGGCAGCAGCCACTGGTAACAG
GATTAGCAGAGCGAGGTATGTAGGCGGTGCTACAGAGTTCTTGAAGTGGTGGCCTAACTACGGCTACACT
AGAAGGACAGTATTTGGTATCTGCGCTCTGCTGAAGCCAGTTACCTTCGGAAAAAGAGTTGGTAGCTCTT
GATCCGGCAAACAAACCACCGCTGGTAGCGGTGGTTTTTTTGTTTGCAAGCAGCAGATTACGCGCAGAAA
AAAAGGATCTCAAGAAGATCCTTTGATCTTTTCTACGGGGTCTGACGCTCAGTGGAACGAAAACTCACGT
TAAGGGATTTTGGTCATGAGATTATCAAAAAGGATCTTCACCTAGATCCTTTTAAATTAAAAATGAAGTT
TTAAATCAATCTAAAGTATATATGAGTAAACTTGGTCTGACAGTTACCAATGCTTAATCAGTGAGGCACC
TATCTCAGCGATCTGTCTATTTCGTTCATCCATAGTTGCCTGACTCCCCGTCGTGTAGATAACTACGATA
CGGGAGGGCTTACCATCTGGCCCCAGTGCTGCAATGATACCGCGAGACCCACGCTCACCGGCTCCAGATT
TATCAGCAATAAACCAGCCAGCCGGAAGGGCCGAGCGCAGAAGTGGTCCTGCAACTTTATCCGCCTCCAT
CCAGTCTATTAATTGTTGCCGGGAAGCTAGAGTAAGTAGTTCGCCAGTTAATAGTTTGCGCAACGTTGTT
GCCATTGCTGCAGGCATCGTGGTGTCACGCTCGTCGTTTGGTATGGCTTCATTCAGCTCCGGTTCCCAAC
GATCAAGGCGAGTTACATGATCCCCCATATTGTGCAAAAAAGCGGTTAGCTCCTTCGGTCCTCCGATCGT
TGTCAGAAGTAAGTTGGCCGCAGTGTTATCACTCATGGTTATGGCAGCACTGCATAATTCTCTTACTGTC
ATGCCATCCGTAAGATGCTTTTCTGTGACTGGTGAGTACTCAACCAAGTCATTCTGAGAATAGTGTATGC
GGCGACCGAGTTGCTCTTGCCCGGCGTCAACACGGGATAATACCGCGCCACATAGCAGAACTTTAAAAGT
GCTCATCATTGGAAAACGTTCTTCGGGGCGAAAACTCTCAAGGATCTTACCGCTGTTGAGATCCAGTTCG
ATGTAACCCACTCGTGCACCCAACTGATCTTCAGCATCTTTTACTTTCACCAGCGTTTCTGGGTGAGCAA
AAACAGGAAGGCAAAATGCCGCAAAAAAGGGAATAAGGGCGACACGGAAATGTTGAATACTCATACTCTT
CCTTTTTCAATATTATTGAAGCATTTATCAGGGTTATTGTCTCATGAGCGGATACATATTTGAATGTATT
TAGAAAAATAAACAAATAGGGGTTCCGCGCACATTTCCCCGAAAAGTGCCACCTGACGTCTAAGAAACCA
TTATTATCATGACATTAACCTATAAAAA
