>Addgene plasmid #91412 | pHH0103_GRAP-1/2 | depositor partial sequence | sequence record 175900 | insert sequence
GGTACCGAATTCGGATCCGCGCGCTGATGGAATCCGTTGCCCTGTACTCTTTTCAAGCCACCGAATCTGA
TGAACTGGCCTTCAACAAAGGTGATACCCTGAAAATCCTGAACATGGAAGATGATCAGAACTGGTACAAA
GCAGAACTGCGTGGTGTCGAAGGTTTCATTCCGAAAAACTACATTCGTGTCAAACCGGCGGCCGCTAGCT
AAGTCGACGAGCTC
